>Addgene plasmid #204494 | aCE89 | addgene full sequence | sequence record 409577 | Addgene NGS Result
GTTCTTTCCTGCGTTATCCCCTGATTCTGTGGATAACCGTATTACCGCCTTTGAGTGAGCTGATACCGCT
CGCCGCAGCCGAACGACCGAGCGCAGCGAGTCAGTGAGCGAGGAAGCAGAGCGTGCCACCTGGTCGACTT
AACCCTAGAAAGATAATCATATTGTGACGTACGTTAAAGATAATCATGCGTAAAATTGACGCATGTGTTT
TATCGATCTGTATATCGAGGTTTATTTATTAATTTGAATAGATATTAAGTTTTATTATATTTACACTTAC
ATACTAATAATAAATTCAACAAACAATTTATTTATGTTTATTTATTTATTAAAAAAAAACAAAAACTCAA
AATTTCTTCTATAAAGTAACAAAACTTTTAAACATTCTCTCTTTTACAAAAATAAACTTATTTTGTACTT
TAAAAACAGTCATGTTGGTAAAACGACGGCCAGGCAGTACCGGAGTTCTGCAATTCATGTGATCTGCGCC
TGGGAGCTCACGGGGACAGCCCCCCCCCAAAGCCCCCAGGGATGTAATTACGTCCCTCCCCCGCTAGGGG
GCAGCAGCGAGCCGCCCGGGGCTCCGCTCCGGTCCGGCGCTCCCCCCGCATCCCCGAGCCGGCAGCGTGC
GGGGACAGCCCGGGCACGGGGAAGGTGGCACGGGATCGCTTTCCTCTGAACGCTTCTCGCTGCTCTTTGA
GCCTGCAGACACCTGGGGGGATACGGGGAAAAAGCTAGGCTGAAAGAGGATCTTAGAATGACACGCGCCT
GGGAGCTCACGGGGACAGCCCCCCCCCAAAGCCCCCAGGGATGTAATTACGTCCCTCCCCCGCTAGGGGG
CAGCAGCGAGCCGCCCGGGGCTCCGCTCCGGTCCGGCGCTCCCCCCGCATCCCCGAGCCGGCAGCGTGCG
GGGACAGCCCGGGCACGGGGAAGGTGGCACGGGATCGCTTTCCTCTGAACGCTTCTCGCTGCTCTTTGAG
CCTGCAGACACCTGGGGGGATACGGGGAAAAAGCTGGATCATAACTCGACGTGCATACTGGTTCCTCCTC
TCTCTCCTTCTTACGGTATATGATACGAAACGTACCGTATCGTTAAGGTACGCCATGATACGAAACGTAC
CGTATCGTTAAGGTAAGCTATGATACGAAACGTACCGTATCGTTAAGGTGAAGGCGAGTATATGATACGA
AACGTACCGTATCGTTAAGGTACGCCATGATACGAAACGTACCGTATCGTTAAGGTAAGCTATGATACGA
AACGTACCGTATCGTTAAGGTGAAGTGAGGTATATGATACGAAACGTACCGTATCGTTAAGGTACGCCAT
GATACGAAACGTACCGTATCGTTAAGGTAAGCTATGATACGAAACGTACCGTATCGTTAAGGTGAAGCCT
AGTATATGATACGAAACGTACCGTATCGTTAAGGTACGCCATGATACGAAACGTACCGTATCGTTAAGGT
AAGCTATGATACGAAACGTACCGTATCGTTAAGGTGAAGGTACCAACAAAATGTCGTAACAAGGGCGGTA
GGCGTGTACGGTGGGAGGTCTATATAAGCAGAGCTCCAGGTGAACCGTCAGATCCAGATAAGTTTGTACA
AAAAAGAGAGGTCCAAGTTTGTACAAAAAAGCAGGCTGGATCCCGGTACCCTCGACACCTGCTGACAGGT
GAGGCCTGCCACCATGGACACCTACGCCGGCGCTTACGATAGACAGAGCAGGGAGCGGGAAAACAGCTCT
GCTGCAAGTCCTGCTACACAACGGAGCGCCAACGAGGACAAGGCCGCAGATCTGCAGAGGGAGGTGGAGC
GTGACGGGGGAAGGTTCCGGTTTGTCGGTCACTTCAGCGAAGCACCGGGGACTAGTGCCTTTGGGACCGC
TGAGCGCCCAGAATTTGAGAGGATACTGAACGAATGCAGAGCCGGAAGGCTGAATATGATTATCGTGTAC
GACGTCAGTCGGTTTTCACGCCTGAAGGTTATGGATGCAATTCCCATCGTGTCTGAACTGCTCGCACTGG
GTGTCACAATTGTGAGCACTCAGGAAGGCGTTTTCAGGCAAGGGAATGTTATGGACCTGATTCATCTGAT
TATGCGCCTCGATGCATCCCATAAGGAATCTTCACTCAAGAGTGCAAAAATCCTGGATACCAAGAATCTC
CAGCGTGAACTGGGGGGCTACGTGGGAGGCAAAGCCCCGTACGGATTTGAACTGGTCAGTGAGACTAAAG
AAATTACTCGAAATGGCCGAATGGTGAACGTTGTGATAAACAAACTGGCTCACAGCACTACCCCTCTCAC
AGGTCCCTTCGAGTTTGAACCTGACGTGATTAGATGGTGGTGGAGGGAGATCAAGACACATAAACATCTG
CCCTTTAAACCCGGCAGCCAGGCCGCTATCCACCCAGGGAGTATTACAGGCCTGTGTAAACGAATGGACG
CAGACGCCGTCCCAACCCGAGGTGAAACTATTGGGAAGAAAACCGCAAGTAGCGCTTGGGACCCCGCAAC
CGTGATGCGAATACTCCGAGATCCTAGGATCGCAGGATTTGCCGCTGAGGTTATTTACAAGAAGAAGCCA
GATGGCACACCTACTACCAAAATCGAAGGTTACCGGATTCAACGCGACCCTATCACTCTGAGGCCTGTTG
AACTCGACTGCGGGCCCATTATCGAACCCGCCGAATGGTACGAGCTCCAGGCATGGCTCGATGGCCGTGG
TAGGGGCAAGGGGCTGTCTCGCGGGCAGGCTATTCTGAGTGCTATGGATAAACTGTACTGTGAATGCGGC
GCAGTTATGACTTCCAAAAGGGGAGAGGAAAGTATTAAAGATTCTTATAGATGTCGACGGCGAAAGGTGG
TCGACCCCTCCGCTCCCGGGCAACACGAGGGAACTTGCAACGTGTCCATGGCTGCCCTCGATAAGTTCGT
GGCTGAACGGATCTTTAACAAGATCAGACACGCCGAGGGCGATGAAGAGACTCTGGCTCTCCTGTGGGAG
GCTGCCAGGCGGTTCGGTAAACTGACAGAGGCCCCCGAGAAGTCTGGGGAGCGCGCAAATCTGGTTGCCG
AAAGGGCTGACGCACTGAACGCTCTGGAGGAGCTGTACGAGGATAGGGCCGCAGGAGCTTACGACGGCCC
AGTCGGTCGAAAACACTTTCGGAAGCAGCAGGCTGCACTCACTCTGCGCCAACAGGGTGCAGAGGAAAGA
CTGGCCGAGCTGGAAGCCGCAGAGGCTCCCAAACTGCCACTCGACCAGTGGTTTCCCGAGGATGCTGATG
CAGACCCCACAGGCCCTAAGTCCTGGTGGGGCAGGGCTTCAGTTGACGATAAACGCGTTTTCGTTGGGCT
GTTTGTGGACAAAATTGTGGTTACTAAGAGTACCACTGGCAGAGGACAAGGCACCCCAATCGAGAAACGC
GCCTCTATTACATGGGCAAAACCGCCAACCGACGATGACGAAGATGACGCTCAGGACGGTACTGAGGATG
TCGCCGCATCTAGAGGGCCCGTTGCCAGCCCCCCCAAGAAAAAGCGGAAAGTGTGAGCTTCCACTGGATT
GTACAATTACCAACTGATCTAGAACCGGTCATGGCCGCAATAAAATATCTTTATTTTCATTACATCTGTG
TGTTGGTTTTTTGTGTGTTCGAACTAGATGCTGTCGACCGATGCGCTCGCGGAGTTCTGCAATTCATGTG
ATCTGCGCCTGGGAGCTCACGGGGACAGCCCCCCCCCAAAGCCCCCAGGGATGTAATTACGTCCCTCCCC
CGCTAGGGGGCAGCAGCGAGCCGCCCGGGGCTCCGCTCCGGTCCGGCGCTCCCCCCGCATCCCCGAGCCG
GCAGCGTGCGGGGACAGCCCGGGCACGGGGAAGGTGGCACGGGATCGCTTTCCTCTGAACGCTTCTCGCT
GCTCTTTGAGCCTGCAGACACCTGGGGGGATACGGGGAAAAAGCTAGGCTGAAAGAGGATCTTAGAATGA
CACGCGCCTGGGAGCTCACGGGGACAGCCCCCCCCCAAAGCCCCCAGGGATGTAATTACGTCCCTCCCCC
GCTAGGGGGCAGCAGCGAGCCGCCCGGGGCTCCGCTCCGGTCCGGCGCTCCCCCCGCATCCCCGAGCCGG
CAGCGTGCGGGGACAGCCCGGGCACGGGGAAGGTGGCACGGGATCGCTTTCCTCTGAACGCTTCTCGCTG
CTCTTTGAGCCTGCAGACACCTGGGGGGATACGGGGAAAAAGCTGGATCATAACTCGACGTGCATACTGC
TCCGAATTCGCCCTTCAGGTCCGAGGTTCTAGACGAGTTTACTCCCTATCAGTGATAGAGAACGATGTCG
AGTTTACTCCCTATCAGTGATAGAGAACGTATGTCGAGTTTACTCCCTATCAGTGATAGAGAACGTATGT
CGAGTTTACTCCCTATCAGTGATAGAGAACGTATGTCGAGTTTATCCCTATCAGTGATAGAGAACGTATG
TCGAGTTTACTCCCTATCAGTGATAGAGAACGTATGTCGAGGTAGGCGTGTACGGTGGGAGGCCTATATA
AGCAGAGCTCGTTTAGTGAACCGTCAGATCGCAAAGGGCGAATTCGACCAGATAAGTTTGTACAAAAAAG
AGAGGTCCAAGTTTGTACAAAAAAGCAGGCTGGATCCCGGTACCCTCGACACCTGCTGACAGGTGAGGCC
TGCCACCATGAAATACGCAGTCTACGTCAGAGTCAGCACAGATAGGGATGAGCAAGTCTCTTCCGTCGAA
AACCAGATCGATATTTGCAGATACTGGCTGGAGAAGAACGGGTATGAATGGGACCCCAATGCCGTGTACT
TTGACGATGGAATCTCCGGAACCGCATGGCTGGAGAGGCACGCTATGCAGCTGATTCTGGAGAAAGCCCG
GAGAAATGAACTGGATACAGTGGTTTTCAAGTCTATCCACCGACTGGCACGGGACCTGAGAGATGCCCTG
GAGATTAAGGAAATCCTGATTGGACATGGCATCCGGCTGGTGACTATTGAGGAAAACTACGACTCTCTGT
ATGAGGGCGGGAATGATATCAAATTCGAAATGTTTGCCATGTTCGCCGCTCAGCTGCCAAAGACCATTAG
CGTGTCCGTCTCTGCAGCCATGCAGGCTAAAGCAAGGCGCGGGGAGTTTATCGGAAAGCCCGGGCTGGGA
TACGACGTGATCGATAAGAAACTGGTCATTAACGAGAAAGAAGCTGAGATCGTGAGAGAGATTTTTGATC
TGAGCTACAAGGGCTATGGGTTCAAGAAAATCGCAAACATTCTGAATGACAAAGGAACTTATACCAAGTT
CGGCCAGCTGTGGTCACATACCACAGTGGGCAAGATCCTGAAAAATCAGACATACAAGGGGAACCTGGTC
CTGAATAGTTATAAGACTGTGAAAGTCGATGGCAAGAAAAAGAGAGTGTACACCCCCAAGGAGAGGCTGA
CAATCATTGAGGACCACTATCCTACAATCGTGAGTAAGGAGCTGTGGAACGCTGTCAATAGTGATCGCGC
ATCAAAAAAGAAAACAAAACAGGACACTCGAAACGAGTTTCGGGGGATGATGTTCTGCAAGCATTGTGGA
GAACCTATCACTGCCAAATACAGCGGCAGGTATGCTAAGGGGTCCAAGAAAGAGTGGGTGTACATGAAGT
GCTCCAATTATATCAGGTTTAACCGCTGCGTGAATTTCGATCCTGCACACTACGACGATATTCGCGAGGC
CATCATCTACGGACTGAAGCAGCAGGAAAAAGAGCTGGAAATCCACTTTAACCCAAAGATGCATCAGAAA
CGGAATGACAAGAGTACCGAGATCAAGAAACAGATTAAGCTGCTGAAAGTGAAGAAAGAAAAGCTGATCG
ACCTGTACGTCGAGGGCCTGATTGATAAAGAAATGTTTTCAAAGCGCGACCTGAACTTCGAGAATGAAAT
CAAAGAGCAGGAACTGGCCCTGCTGAAGCTGACAGACCAGAACAAGCGAAACAAGGAGGAAAAGAAAATT
AAGGAGGCTTTTTCAATGCTGGACGAGGAAAAAGATATGCATGAAGTGTTCAAGACTCTGATCAAGAAAA
TTACCCTGAGCAAAGACAAATACATTGACATCGAATACACCTTCAGCCTGGCCAGCCCCCCCAAGAAAAA
GCGGAAAGTGTGAGCTTCCACTGGATTGTACAATTACCAACTGATCTAGAACCGGTCATGGCCGCAATAA
AATATCTTTATTTTCATTACATCTGTGTGTTGGTTTTTTGTGTGTTCGAACTAGATGCTGTCGACCGATG
GGAGTTCTGCAATTCATGTGATCTGCGCCTGGGAGCTCACGGGGACAGCCCCCCCCCAAAGCCCCCAGGG
ATGTAATTACGTCCCTCCCCCGCTAGGGGGCAGCAGCGAGCCGCCCGGGGCTCCGCTCCGGTCCGGCGCT
CCCCCCGCATCCCCGAGCCGGCAGCGTGCGGGGACAGCCCGGGCACGGGGAAGGTGGCACGGGATCGCTT
TCCTCTGAACGCTTCTCGCTGCTCTTTGAGCCTGCAGACACCTGGGGGGATACGGGGAAAAAGCTAGGCT
GAAAGAGGATCTTAGAATGACACGCGCCTGGGAGCTCACGGGGACAGCCCCCCCCCAAAGCCCCCAGGGA
TGTAATTACGTCCCTCCCCCGCTAGGGGGCAGCAGCGAGCCGCCCGGGGCTCCGCTCCGGTCCGGCGCTC
CCCCCGCATCCCCGAGCCGGCAGCGTGCGGGGACAGCCCGGGCACGGGGAAGGTGGCACGGGATCGCTTT
CCTCTGAACGCTTCTCGCTGCTCTTTGAGCCTGCAGACACCTGGGGGGATACGGGGAAAAAGCTGGATCA
TAACTCGACGTGCATACTTTAATTGGCTCCGGTGCCCGTCAGTGGGCAGAGCGCACATCGCCCACAGTCC
CCGAGAAGTTGTGGGGAGGGGTCGGCAATTGAACCGGTGCCTAGAGAAGGTGGCGCGGGGTAAACTGGGA
AAGTGATGTCGTGTACTGGCTCCGCCTTTTTCCCGAGGGTGGGGGAGAACCGTATATAAGTGCAGTAGTC
GCCGTGAACGTTCTTTTTCGCAACGGGTTTGCCGCCAGAACACAGGTAAGTGCCGTGTGTGGTTCCCGCG
GGCCTGGCCTCTTTACGGGTTATGGCCCTTGCGTGCCTTGAATTACTTCCACCTGGCTGCAGTACGTGAT
TCTTGATCCCGAGCTTCGGGTTGGAAGTGGGTGGGAGAGTTCGAGGCCTTGCGCTTAAGGAGCCCCTTCG
CCTCGTGCTTGAGTTGAGGCCTGGCCTGGGCGCTGGGGCCGCCGCGTGCGAATCTGGTGGCACCTTCGCG
CCTGTCTCGCTGCTTTCGATAAGTCTCTAGCCATTTAAAATTTTTGATGACCTGCTGCGACGCTTTTTTT
CTGGCAAGATAGTCTTGTAAATGCGGGCCAAGATCTGCACACTGGTATTTCGGTTTTTGGGGCCGCGGGC
GGCGACGGGGCCCGTGCGTCCCAGCGCACATGTTCGGCGAGGCGGGGCCTGCGAGCGCGGCCACCGAGAA
TCGGACGGGGGTAGTCTCAAGCTGGCCGGCCTGCTCTGGTGCCTGGCCTCGCGCCGCCGTGTATCGCCCC
GCCCTGGGCGGCAAGGCTGGCCCGGTCGGCACCAGTTGCGTGAGCGGAAAGATGGCCGCTTCCCGGCCCT
GCTGCAGGGAGCTCAAAATGGAGGACGCGGCGCTCGGGAGAGCGGGCGGGTGAGTCACCCACACAAAGGA
AAAGGGCCTTTCCGTCCTCAGCCGTCGCTTCATGTGACTCCACGGAGTACCGGGCGCCGTCCAGGCACCT
CGATTAGTTCTCGAGCTTTTGGAGTACGTCGTCTTTAGGTTGGGGGGAGGGGTTTTATGCGATGGAGTTT
CCCCACACTGAGTGGGTGGAGACTGAAGTTAGGCCAGCTTGGCACTTGATGTAATTCTCCTTGGAATTTG
CCCTTTTTGAGTTTGGATCTTGGTTCATTCTCAAGCCTCAGACAGTGGTTCAAAGTTTTTTTCTTCCATT
TCAGGTGGATCCCAAGGGCAGATAAGTTTGTACAAAAAAGAGAGGTGCCACCATGGCCAAGCCTTTGTCT
CAAGAAGAATCCACCCTCATTGAAAGAGCAACGGCTACAATCAACAGCATCCCCATCTCTGAAGATTACA
GCGTCGCCAGCGCAGCTCTCTCTAGCGACGGCCGCATCTTCACTGGTGTCAATGTATATCATTTTACTGG
GGGACCTTGTGCAGAACTCGTGGTGCTGGGCACTGCTGCTGCTGCGGCAGCTGGCAACCTGACTTGTATC
GTCGCGATCGGAAATGAGAACAGGGGCATCTTGAGCCCCTGCGGACGGTGCCGACAGGTGCTTCTCGATC
TGCATCCTGGGATCAAAGCCATAGTGAAGGACAGTGATGGACAGCCGACGGCAGTTGGGATTCGTGAATT
GCTGCCCTCTGGTTATGTGTGGGAGGGCTAAGCTTCCACTGGATTGTACAATTACCAACTGATCTAGAAC
CGGTCATGGCCGCAATAAAATATCTTTATTTTCATTACATCTGTGTGTTGGTTTTTTGTGTGTTCGAACT
AGATGCTGTCGACCGATGCGCTAGAGTTCGCGGCTCCAGCCTACACAATCGCTCAAGACGTGTAATGCTT
TTATTATATATTAGTCACGATATCTATAACAAGAAAATATATATATAATAAGTTATCACGTAAGTAGAAC
ATGAAATAACAATATAATTATCGTATGAGTTAAATCTTAAAAGTCACGTAAAAGATAATCATGCGTCATT
TTGACTCACGCGGTCGTTATAGTTCAAAATCAGTGACACTTACCGCATTGACAAGCACGCCTCACGGGAG
CTCCAAGCGGCGACTGAGATGTCCTAAATGCACAGCGACGGATTCGCGCTATTTAGAAAGAGAGAGCAAT
ATTTCAAGAATGCATGCGTCAATTTTACGCAGACTATCTTTCTAGGGTTAAAAGCTTGGCGTAATCATGA
ATTCAGGAAAGGGCCTCGTGATACGCCTATTTTTATAGGTTAATGTCATGATAATAATGGTTTCTTAGAC
GTCAGGTGGCACTTTTCGGGGAAATGTGCTGGCCCGTGTCTCAAAATCTCTGATGTTACATTGCACAAGA
TAAAAATATATCATCATGAACAATAAAACTGTCTGCTTACATAAACAGTAATACAAGGGGTGTTATGAGC
CATATTCAACGGGAAACGTCGAGGCCGCGATTAAATTCCAACATGGATGCTGATTTATATGGGTATAAAT
GGGCTCGCGATAATGTCGGGCAATCAGGTGCGACAATCTATCGCTTGTATGGGAAGCCCGATGCGCCAGA
GTTGTTTCTGAAACATGGCAAAGGTAGCGTTGCCAATGATGTTACAGATGAGATGGTCAGACTAAACTGG
CTGACGGAATTTATGCCTCTTCCGACCATCAAGCATTTTATCCGTACTCCTGATGATGCATGGTTACTCA
CCACTGCGATCCCCGGAAAAACAGCATTCCAGGTATTAGAAGAATATCCTGATTCAGGTGAAAATATTGT
TGATGCGCTGGCAGTGTTCCTGCGCCGGTTGCATTCGATTCCTGTTTGTAATTGTCCTTTTAACAGCGAT
CGCGTATTTCGTCTCGCTCAGGCGCAATCACGAATGAATAACGGTTTGGTTGATGCGAGTGATTTTGATG
ACGAGCGTAATGGCTGGCCTGTTGAACAAGTCTGGAAAGAAATGCATAAACTTTTGCCATTCTCACCGGA
TTCAGTCGTCACTCATGGTGATTTCTCACTTGATAACCTTATTTTTGACGAGGGGAAATTAATAGGTTGT
ATTGATGTTGGACGAGTCGGAATCGCAGACCGATACCAGGATCTTGCCATCCTATGGAACTGCCTCGGTG
AGTTTTCTCCTTCATTACAGAAACGGCTTTTTCAAAAATATGGTATTGATAATCCTGATATGAATAAATT
GCAGTTTCATTTGATGCTCGATGAGTTTTTCTAATCAGAATTGGTTAATTGGTTGTAACACTGGCAGAGC
ATTACGCTGACTTGACGGGACGGAAGATCCTTTTTGATAATCTCATGACCAAAATCCCTTAACGTGAGTT
TTCGTTCCACTGAGCGTCAGACCCCGTAGAAAAGATCAAAGGATCTTCTTGAGATCCTTTTTTTCTGCGC
GTAATCTGCTGCTTGCAAACAAAAAAACCACCGCTACCAGCGGTGGTTTGTTTGCCGGATCAAGAGCTAC
CAACTCTTTTTCCGAAGGTAACTGGCTTCAGCAGAGCGCAGATACCAAATACTGTTCTTCTAGTGTAGCC
GTAGTTAGGCCACCACTTCAAGAACTCTGTAGCACCGCCTACATACCTCGCTCTGCTAATCCTGTTACCA
GTGGCTGCTGCCAGTGGCGATAAGTCGTGTCTTACCGGGTTGGACTCAAGACGATAGTTACCGGATAAGG
CGCAGCGGTCGGGCTGAACGGGGGGTTCGTGCACACAGCCCAGCTTGGAGCGAACGACCTACACCGAACT
GAGATACCTACAGCGTGAGCTATGAGAAAGCGCCACGCTTCCCGAAGGGAGAAAGGCGGACAGGTATCCG
GTAAGCGGCAGGGTCGGAACAGGAGAGCGCACGAGGGAGCTTCCAGGGGGAAACGCCTGGTATCTTTATA
GTCCTGTCGGGTTTCGCCACCTCTGACTTGAGCGTCGATTTTTGTGATGCTCGTCAGGGGGGCGGAGCCT
ATGGAAAAACGCCAGCAACGCGGCCTTTTTACGGTTCCTGGCCTTTTGCTGGCCTTTTGCTCACAT
Features (pLannotate 1.2.2; 12 found; start..end, strand, type, name):
   1537..1575    +  promoter       minimal CMV promoter: human cytomegalovirus (CMV) immediate early promoter
   1624..1644    +  protein_bind   attB1: mutant version of attB; core recombination site for the Gateway® BP reaction BP Clonase™
   3609..3657    +  polyA_signal   poly(A) signal: synthetic polyadenylation signal
   4304..4582    +  promoter       tight TRE promoter (fragment): Tet-responsive promoter PTight, consisting of seven tet operator sequences followed by the minimal CMV promoter
   4628..4648    +  protein_bind   attB1: mutant version of attB; core recombination site for the Gateway® BP reaction BP Clonase™
   6226..6274    +  polyA_signal   poly(A) signal: synthetic polyadenylation signal
   6904..7115    +  promoter       EF-1α core promoter: core promoter for human elongation factor EF-1α
   7116..8054    +  intron         EF-1α intron A: intron upstream of the start codon of human EF-1α
   8103..8501    +  CDS            BSD: blasticidin S deaminase; Aspergillus terreus BSD; confers resistance to blasticidin
   8554..8602    +  polyA_signal   poly(A) signal: synthetic polyadenylation signal
   9235..10044   +  CDS            KanR: aminoglycoside phosphotransferase; aph(3')-Ia; confers resistance to kanamycin in bacteria or G418 (Geneticin®) in eukaryotes
  10199..10787   +  rep_origin     ori: high-copy-number ColE1/pMB1/pBR322/pUC origin of replication
