[The description below was written by a language model from this plasmid's Addgene catalogue record and pLannotate feature annotations shown in this document.]
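Description:
aCE89 is a 10.8 kb multi-cassette plasmid for mammalian synthetic biology, catalogued as a mammalian/bacterial expression vector on an otherwise unspecified plasmid backbone. It is propagated in E. coli through a high-copy ColE1/pUC-type origin with kanamycin selection (KanR, aph(3')-Ia). In mammalian cells it can be selected with blasticidin, using a blasticidin S deaminase (BSD) gene driven by the human EF-1α core promoter with EF-1α intron A and ended by a synthetic poly(A) signal.

The payload consists of two independently regulated serine recombinase transcription units arranged in the same orientation, each ending in its own synthetic polyadenylation signal. The first, per the catalogue entry, expresses φC31 integrase from a PhlF-regulated promoter. The feature table annotates only a minimal CMV promoter at this position, consistent with a synthetic promoter in which PhlF operator sites control a minimal core, although the operators themselves are not annotated. The second expresses WBeta recombinase from the tight TRE promoter, whose tet operator repeats upstream of minimal CMV make it responsive to Tet-system transactivators and doxycycline. An attB1 Gateway site sits between each promoter and its coding region, suggesting modular Gateway-style assembly. The recombinase coding sequences are not detected by the automated annotation but fit the unannotated spans before each poly(A) signal.

Both recombinases lack PEST degradation tags, so they should be more stable than destabilised versions. The regulators PhlF and the Tet transactivator, as well as any recombinase target sites, are not annotated here and would presumably be supplied separately. The associated work concerns synthetic symmetry breaking and programmable multicellular structure formation, where such recombinases would plausibly provide irreversible, inducible genetic switching.
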