Addgene plasmid #204494: aCE89
Purpose: TREtight promoted WBeta and PhlF promoted PhiC31 without PEST tags
Depositing lab: Ron Weiss. Depositing organization: Massachusetts Institute of Technology. Publication: Synthetic symmetry breaking and programmable multicellular structure formation. Wauford N, Patel A, Tordoff J, Enghuus C, Jin A, Toppen J, Kemp ML, Weiss R. Cell Syst. 2023 Sep 20;14(9):806-818.e5. doi: 10.1016/j.cels.2023.08.001. Epub 2023 Sep 8. PubMed 37689062.
Backbone
  Vector backbone: plasmid DNA
  Vector type: Mammalian Expression, Bacterial Expression, Synthetic Biology
  Selectable markers: Blasticidin
Growth in bacteria
  Bacterial resistance: Kanamycin, 50 μg/mL
  Growth temperature: 37°C
  Growth strain: DH5alpha
  Copy number: Unknown
Gene/Insert 1
  Gene/Insert name: φC31 integrase
  Promoter: PhIF
  Cloning method: Unknown
  Sequencing primers: 5′ unknown
Gene/Insert 2
  Gene/Insert name: WBeta recombinase
  Promoter: TREtight
  Cloning method: Unknown
  Sequencing primers: 5′ unknown
Terms and licenses: Academic/Nonprofit Terms; Industry Terms: Not Available to Industry
How to cite: aCE89 was a gift from Ron Weiss (Addgene plasmid # 204494 ; http://n2t.net/addgene:204494 ; RRID:Addgene_204494)
